>Addgene plasmid #44234 | pRCIscript-crhr1_TAL1A | addgene partial sequence | sequence record 61438 | T3 5'-GCAATTAACCCTCACTAAAGG-3'
TTTGGCAGATCTAACTCGAGAAAGATATTGTATATATCGTAACAATAGGAGGTTCAACAATGGCTTCCTC
CCCTCCAAAGAAAAAGAGAAAGGTTAGTTGGAAGGACGCAAGTGGTTGGTCTAGAGTGGATCTACGCACG
CTCGGCTACAGTCAGCAGCAGCAAGAGAAGATCAAACCGAAGGTGCGTTCGACAGTGGCGCAGCACCACG
AGGCACTGGTGGGCCATGGGTTTACACACGCGCACATCGTTGCGCTCAGCCAACACCCGGCAGCGTTAGG
GACCGTCGCTGTCACGTATCAGCACATAATCACGGCGTTGCCAGAGGCGACACACGAAGACATCGTTGGC
GTCGGCAAACAGTGGTCCGGCGCACGCGCCCTGGAGGCCTTGCTCACGGATGCGGGGGAGTTGAGAGGTC
CGCCGTTACAGTTGGACACAGGCCAACTTGTGAAGATTGCAAAACGTGGCGGCGTGACCGCAATGGAGGC
AGTGCATGCATCGCGCAATGCACTGACGGGTGCCCCCCTGAACCTGACCCCGGACCAAGTGGTGGCTATC
GCCAGCAACAAGGG
