>Addgene plasmid #44234 | pRCIscript-crhr1_TAL1A | addgene partial sequence | sequence record 62402 | TAL_R2 5'-ggcgacgaggtggtcgttgg-3'
GCTTTCGAGCGCTTGCTTGCCGCCACCGTTGCTGGCGATAGCCACCACTTGGTCCGGGGTCAGGCCATGG
TCCTGGCACAGCACCGGCAACAGCCGCTGCACCGTTTCGAGCGCTTGCTTGCCGCCATCGTGGCTGGCGA
TAGCCACCACTTGGTCCGGAGTCAGGCCATGGTCCTGGCACAGCACCGGCAACAGCCGCTGCACCGTTTC
GAGCGCTTGCTTGCCGCCATCGTGGCTGGCGATAGCCACCACTTGGTCCGGAGTCAGGCCATGGTCCTGG
CACAGCACCGGCAACAGCCGCTGCACCGTTTCGAGCGCTTGCTTGCCGCCAATGTTGCTGGCGATAGCCA
CCACTTGGTCCGGGGTCAGGCCATGGTCCTGGCACAGCACCGGCAACAGCCGCTGCACCGTTTCGAGCGC
TTGCTTGCCGCCAATGTTGCTGGCGATAGCCACCACTTGGTCCGGGGTCAGGCCATGGTCCTGGCACAGC
ACCGGCAACAGCCGCTGCACCGTTTCGAGCGCTTGCTTGCCGCCAATGTTGCTGGCGATAGCCACCACTT
GGTCCGGGGTCAGGCCATGGTCCTGGCACAGCACCGGCAACAGCCGCTGCACCGTTTCGAGCGCTTGCTT
GCCGCCACCGTTGCTGGCGATAGCCACCACTTGGTCCGGGGTCAGGCCATGGTCCTGGCACAGCACCGGC
AACAGCCGCTGCACCGTTTCGAGCGCTTGCTTGCCGCCCTTGTTGCTGG
