[The description below was written by a language model from this plasmid's Addgene catalogue record.]
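Description:
pRCIscript-crhr1_TAL1A is an in vitro mRNA transcription vector built on the RCIscript-GoldyTALEN backbone. It carries one arm of a TALEN pair directed against the zebrafish (D. rerio) crhr1 gene. The plasmid totals about 6.7 kb, of which roughly 4.65 kb is backbone. It is a high-copy plasmid selected with ampicillin in bacteria. The recorded growth strain is Stbl3, a recombination-deficient host commonly chosen for repetitive inserts such as TAL repeat arrays. No feature table accompanies the record, so the origin of replication and the exact layout of untranslated or polyadenylation elements are not stated.

The insert, described as "crhr1 pTAL scaffold 1A", is a custom array of TAL effector repeats whose repeat-variable diresidues (RVDs) specify the DNA bases of a target half-site in crhr1. In the GoldyTALEN scaffold, such an array is placed within a truncated TAL effector framework fused to the FokI nuclease domain. Cleavage therefore requires a partner TALEN binding the opposite half-site so that the nuclease domains can dimerise. The record does not name the partner construct or give the target sequence. The depositors note that some positions intended to recognise G carry NK rather than NN RVDs. Both RVDs recognise G, so this changes a single amino acid in the affected repeats.

Expression is driven by a T3 promoter, allowing synthesis of TALEN mRNA in vitro. Consistent with the associated work on in vivo genome editing with a high-efficiency TALEN system, the mRNA is presumably delivered to zebrafish embryos to induce targeted double-strand breaks and mutations at the crhr1 locus.
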