Addgene plasmid #44234: pRCIscript-crhr1_TAL1A
Depositing lab: Karl Clark & Stephen Ekker. Depositing organization: Mayo Foundation for Medical Education and Research. Publication: In vivo genome editing using a high-efficiency TALEN system. Bedell VM, Wang Y, Campbell JM, Poshusta TL, Starker CG, Krug RG 2nd, Tan W, Penheiter SG, Ma AC, Leung AY, Fahrenkrug SC, Carlson DF, Voytas DF, Clark KJ, Essner JJ, Ekker SC. Nature. 2012 Nov 1;491(7422):114-8. doi: 10.1038/nature11537. Epub 2012 Sep 23. PubMed 23000899.
Backbone
  Vector backbone: RCIscript-GoldyTALEN
  Backbone manufacturer: Addgene plasmid 38142
  Backbone size w/o insert (bp): 4651
  Total vector size (bp): 6657
  Vector type: mRNA transcription vector
Growth in bacteria
  Bacterial resistance: Ampicillin, 100 μg/mL
  Growth temperature: 37°C
  Growth strain: Stbl3
  Copy number: High Copy
Gene/Insert
  Gene/Insert name: crhr1 pTAL scaffold 1A
  Species: D. rerio (zebrafish)
  Entrez Gene: crhr1
  Promoter: T3
  Cloning method: Unknown
  Sequencing primers: 5′ T3; 3′ T7
Terms and licenses: Academic/Nonprofit Terms; Industry Terms: Not Available to Industry
Depositor comments: Please note that some of the NN RVDs of this TALEN plasmid, which recognize G nucleotides were actually made with NK RVDs (which also recognize G nucleotides). This alters a single amino acid within the RVD
How to cite: pRCIscript-crhr1_TAL1A was a gift from Karl Clark & Stephen Ekker (Addgene plasmid # 44234 ; http://n2t.net/addgene:44234 ; RRID:Addgene_44234)
